>Addgene plasmid #216126 | lenti-mTagBFP2 | addgene full sequence | sequence record 428735 | Addgene NGS Result
[74 nt withheld, positions 1-74]
C
[91 nt withheld, positions 76-166]
A
[49 nt withheld, positions 168-216]
CCTTTGACGTTGGAGTCCACGTTCTTT
[37 nt withheld, positions 244-280]
ACCCTATCTCGGTCTATTCTTTTGATTTATAAGGGATTTTGCCGATTTCGGCCTATTGGTTAAAAAATGA
GCTGATTTAACAAAAATTTAACGCGAATTAATTCTGTGGAATGTGTGTCAGTTAGGGTGTGGAAAGTCCC
CAGGCTCCCCAGCAGGCAGAAGTATGCAAAGCATGCATCTCAATTAGTCAGCAACCAGGTGTGGAAAGTC
CCCAGGCTCCCCAGCAGGCAGAAGTATGCAAAGCATGCATCTCAATTAGTCAGCAACCATAGTCCCGCCC
CTAACTCCGCCCATCCCGCCCCTAACTCCGCCCAGTTCCGCCCATTCTCCGCCCCATGGCTGACTAATTT
TTTTTATTTATGCAGAGGCCGAGGCCGCCTCTGCCTCTGAGCTATTCCAGAAGTAGTGAGGAGGCTTTTT
TGGAGGCCTAGGCTTTTGCAAAAAGCTCCCGGGAGCTTGTATATCCATTTTCGGATCTGATCAGCACGTG
TTGACAATTAATCATCGGCATAGTATATCGGCATAGTATAATACGACAAGGTGAGGAACTAAACCATGGC
CAAGTTGACCAGTGCCGTTCCGGTGCTCACCGCGCGCGACGTCGCCGGAGCGGTCGAGTTCTGGACCGAC
CGGCTCGGGTTCTCCCGGGACTTCGTGGAGGACGACTTCGCCGGTGTGGTCCGGGACGACGTGACCCTGT
TCATCAGCGCGGTCCAGGACCAGGTGGTGCCGGACAACACCCTGGCCTGGGTGTGGGTGCGCGGCCTGGA
CGAGCTGTACGCCGAGTGGTCGGAGGTCGTGTCCACGAACTTCCGGGACGCCTCCGGGCCGGCCATGACC
GAGATCGGCGAGCAGCCGTGGGGGCGGGAGTTCGCCCTGCGCGACCCGGCCGGCAACTGCGTGCACTTCG
TGGCCGAGGAGCAGGACTGACACGTGCTACGAGATTTCGATTCCACCGCCGCCTTCTATGAAAGGTTGGG
CTTCGGAATCGTTTTCCGGGACGCCGGCTGGATGATCCTCCAGCGCGGGGATCTCATGCTGGAGTTCTTC
GCCCACCCCAACTTGTTTATTGCAGCTTATAATGGTTACAAATAAAGCAATAGCATCACAAATTTCACAA
ATAAAGCATTTTTTTCACTGCATTCTAGTTGTGGTTTGTCCAAACTCATCAATGTATCTTATCATGTCTG
TATACCGTCGACCTCTAGCTAGAGCTTGGCGTAATCATGGTCATAGCTGTTTCCTGTGTGAAATTGTTAT
CCGCTCACAATTCCACACAACATACGAGCCGGAAGCATAAAGTGTAAAGCCTGGGGTGCCTAATGAGTGA
GCTAACTCACATTAATTGCGTTGCGCTCACTGCCCGCTTTCCAGTCGGGAAACCTGTCGTGCCAGCTGCA
TTAATGAATCGGCCAACGCGCGGGGAGAGGCGGTTTGCGTATTGGGCGCTCTTCCGCTTCCTCGCTCACT
GACTCGCTGCGCTCGGTCGTTCGGCTGCGGCGAGCGGTATCAGCTCACTCAAAGGCGGTAATACGGTTAT
CCACAGAATCAGGGGATAACGCAGGAAAGAACATGTGAGCAAAAGGCCAGCAAAAGGCCAGGAACCGTAA
AAAGGCCGCGTTGCTGGCGTTTTTCCATAGGCTCCGCCCCCCTGACGAGCATCACAAAAATCGACGCTCA
AGTCAGAGGTGGCGAAACCCGACAGGACTATAAAGATACCAGGCGTTTCCCCCTGGAAGCTCCCTCGTGC
GCTCTCCTGTTCCGACCCTGCCGCTTACCGGATACCTGTCCGCCTTTCTCCCTTCGGGAAGCGTGGCGCT
TTCTCATAGCTCACGCTGTAGGTATCTCAGTTCGGTGTAGGTCGTTCGCTCCAAGCTGGGCTGTGTGCAC
GAACCCCCCGTTCAGCCCGACCGCTGCGCCTTATCCGGTAACTATCGTCTTGAGTCCAACCCGGTAAGAC
ACGACTTATCGCCACTGGCAGCAGCCACTGGTAACAGGATTAGCAGAGCGAGGTATGTAGGCGGTGCTAC
AGAGTTCTTGAAGTGGTGGCCTAACTACGGCTACACTAGAAGAACAGTATTTGGTATCTGCGCTCTGCTG
AAGCCAGTTACCTTCGGAAAAAGAGTTGGTAGCTCTTGATCCGGCAAACAAACCACCGCTGGTAGCGGTG
GTTTTTTTGTTTGCAAGCAGCAGATTACGCGCAGAAAAAAAGGATCTCAAGAAGATCCTTTGATCTTTTC
TACGGGGTCTGACGCTCAGTGGAACGAAAACTCACGTTAAGGGATTTTGGTCATGAGATTATCAAAAAGG
ATCTTCACCTAGATCCTTTTAAATTAAAAATGAAGTTTTAAATCAATCTAAAGTATATATGAGTAAACTT
GGTCTGACAGTTACCAATGCTTAATCAGTGAGGCACCTATCTCAGCGATCTGTCTATTTCGTTCATCCAT
AGTTGCCTGACTCCCCGTCGTGTAGATAACTACGATACGGGAGGGCTTACCATCTGGCCCCAGTGCTGCA
ATGATACCGCGAGACCCACGCTCACCGGCTCCAGATTTATCAGCAATAAACCAGCCAGCCGGAAGGGCCG
AGCGCAGAAGTGGTCCTGCAACTTTATCCGCCTCCATCCAGTCTATTAATTGTTGCCGGGAAGCTAGAGT
AAGTAGTTCGCCAGTTAATAGTTTGCGCAACGTTGTTGCCATTGCTACAGGCATCGTGGTGTCACGCTCG
TCGTTTGGTATGGCTTCATTCAGCTCCGGTTCCCAACGATCAAGGCGAGTTACATGATCCCCCATGTTGT
GCAAAAAAGCGGTTAGCTCCTTCGGTCCTCCGATCGTTGTCAGAAGTAAGTTGGCCGCAGTGTTATCACT
CATGGTTATGGCAGCACTGCATAATTCTCTTACTGTCATGCCATCCGTAAGATGCTTTTCTGTGACTGGT
GAGTACTCAACCAAGTCATTCTGAGAATAGTGTATGCGGCGACCGAGTTGCTCTTGCCCGGCGTCAATAC
GGGATAATACCGCGCCACATAGCAGAACTTTAAAAGTGCTCATCATTGGAAAACGTTCTTCGGGGCGAAA
ACTCTCAAGGATCTTACCGCTGTTGAGATCCAGTTCGATGTAACCCACTCGTGCACCCAACTGATCTTCA
GCATCTTTTACTTTCACCAGCGTTTCTGGGTGAGCAAAAACAGGAAGGCAAAATGCCGCAAAAAAGGGAA
TAAGGGCGACACGGAAATGTTGAATACTCATACTCTTCCTTTTTCAATATTATTGAAGCATTTATCAGGG
TTATTGTCTCATGAGCGGATACATATTTGAATGTATTTAGAAAAATAAACAAATAGGGGTTCCGCGCACA
TTTCCCCGAAAAGTGCCACCTGACGTCGACGGATCGGGAGATCTCCCGATCCCCTATGGTGCACTCTCAG
TACAATCTGCTCTGATGCCGCATAGTTAAGCCAGTATCTGCTCCCTGCTTGTGTGTTGGAGGTCGCTGAG
TAGTGCGCGAGCAAAATTTAAGCTACAACAAGGCAAGGCTTGACCGACAATTGCATGAAGAATCTGCTTA
GGGTTAGGCGTTTTGCGCTGCTTCGCGATGTACGGGCCAGATATACGCGTTGACATTGATTATTGACTAG
TTATTAATAGTAATCAATTACGGGGTCATTAGTTCATAGCCCATATATGGAGTTCCGCGTTACATAACTT
ACGGTAAATGGCCCGCCTGGCTGACCGCCCAACGACCCCCGCCCATTGACGTCAATAATGACGTATGTTC
CCATAGTAACGCCAATAGGGACTTTCCATTGACGTCAATGGGTGGAGTATTTACGGTAAACTGCCCACTT
GGCAGTACATCAAGTGTATCATATGCCAAGTACGCCCCCTATTGACGTCAATGACGGTAAATGGCCCGCC
TGGCATTATGCCCAGTACATGACCTTATGGGACTTTCCTACTTGGCAGTACATCTACGTATTAGTCATCG
CTATTACCATGGTGATGCGGTTTTGGCAGTACATCAATGGGCGTGGATAGCGGTTTGACTCACGGGGATT
TCCAAGTCTCCACCCCATTGACGTCAATGGGAGTTTGTTTTGGCACCAAAATCAACGGGACTTTCCAAAA
TGTCGTAACAACTCCGCCCCATTGACGCAAATGGGCGGTAGGCGTGTACGGTGGGAGGTCTATATAAGCA
GCGCGTTTTGCCTGTACTGGGTCTCTCTGGTTAGACCAGATCTGAGCCTGGGAGCTCTCTGGCTAACTAG
GGAACCCACTGCTTAAGCCTCAATAAAGCTTGCCTTGAGTGCTTCAAGTAGTGTGTGCCCGTCTGTTGTG
TGACTCTGGTAACTAGAGATCCCTCAGACCCTTTTAGTCAGTGTGGAAAATCTCTAGCAGTGGCGCCCGA
ACAGGGACTTGAAAGCGAAAGGGAAACCAGAGGAGCTCTCTCGACGCAGGACTCGGCTTGCTGAAGCGCG
CACGGCAAGAGGCGAGGGGCGGCGACTGGTGAGTACGCCAAAAATTTTGACTAGCGGAGGCTAGAAGGAG
AGAGATGGGTGCGAGAGCGTCAGTATTAAGCGGGGGAGAATTAGATCGCGATGGGAAAAAATTCGGTTAA
GGCCAGGGGGAAAGAAAAAATATAAATTAAAACATATAGTATGGGCAAGCAGGGAGCTAGAACGATTCGC
AGTTAATCCTGGCCTGTTAGAAACATCAGAAGGCTGTAGACAAATACTGGGACAGCTACAACCATCCCTT
CAGACAGGATCAGAAGAACTTAGATCATTATATAATACAGTAGCAACCCTCTATTGTGTGCATCAAAGGA
TAGAGATAAAAGACACCAAGGAAGCTTTAGACAAGATAGAGGAAGAGCAAAACAAAAGTAAGACCACCGC
ACAGCAAGCGGCCGCTGATCTTCAGACCTGGAGGAGGAGATATGAGGGACAATTGGAGAAGTGAATTATA
TAAATATAAAGTAGTAAAAATTGAACCATTAGGAGTAGCACCCACCAAGGCAAAGAGAAGAGTGGTGCAG
AGAGAAAAAAGAGCAGTGGGAATAGGAGCTTTGTTCCTTGGGTTCTTGGGAGCAGCAGGAAGCACTATGG
GCGCAGCGTCAATGACGCTGACGGTACAGGCCAGACAATTATTGTCTGGTATAGTGCAGCAGCAGAACAA
TTTGCTGAGGGCTATTGAGGCGCAACAGCATCTGTTGCAACTCACAGTCTGGGGCATCAAGCAGCTCCAG
GCAAGAATCCTGGCTGTGGAAAGATACCTAAAGGATCAACAGCTCCTGGGGATTTGGGGTTGCTCTGGAA
AACTCATTTGCACCACTGCTGTGCCTTGGAATGCTAGTTGGAGTAATAAATCTCTGGAACAGATTTGGAA
TCACACGACCTGGATGGAGTGGGACAGAGAAATTAACAATTACACAAGCTTAATACACTCCTTAATTGAA
GAATCGCAAAACCAGCAAGAAAAGAATGAACAAGAATTATTGGAATTAGATAAATGGGCAAGTTTGTGGA
ATTGGTTTAACATAACAAATTGGCTGTGGTATATAAAATTATTCATAATGATAGTAGGAGGCTTGGTAGG
TTTAAGAATAGTTTTTGCTGTACTTTCTATAGTGAATAGAGTTAGGCAGGGATATTCACCATTATCGTTT
CAGACCCACCTCCCAACCCCGAGGGGACCCGACAGGCCCGAAGGAATAGAAGAAGAAGGTGGAGAGAGAG
ACAGAGACAGATCCATTCGATTAGTGAACGGATCGGCACTGCGTGCGCCAATTCTGCAGACAAATGGCAG
TATTCATCCACAATTTTAAAAGAAAAGGGGGGATTGGGGGGTACAGTGCAGGGGAAAGAATAGTAGACAT
AATAGCAACAGACATACAAACTAAAGAATTACAAAAACAAATTACAAAAATTCAAAATTTTCGGGTTTAT
TACAGGGACAGCAGAGATCCAGTTTGGTTAATTAGCTAGCTAGGTCTTGAAAGGAGTGGGAATTGGCTCC
GGTGCCCGTCAGTGGGCAGAGCGCACATCGCCCACAGTCCCCGAGAAGTTGGGGGGAGGGGTCGGCAATT
GATCCGGTGCCTAGAGAAGGTGGCGCGGGGTAAACTGGGAAAGTGATGTCGTGTACTGGCTCCGCCTTTT
TCCCGAGGGTGGGGGAGAACCGTATATAAGTGCAGTAGTCGCCGTGAACGTTCTTTTTCGCAACGGGTTT
GCCGCCAGAACACAGGACCGGTGCCACCATGGTGTCTAAGGGCGAAGAGCTGATTAAGGAGAACATGCAC
ATGAAGCTGTACATGGAGGGCACCGTGGACAACCATCACTTCAAGTGCACATCCGAGGGCGAAGGCAAGC
CCTACGAGGGCACCCAGACCATGAGAATCAAGGTGGTCGAGGGCGGCCCTCTCCCCTTCGCCTTCGACAT
CCTGGCTACTAGCTTCCTCTACGGCAGCAAGACCTTCATCAACCACACCCAGGGCATCCCCGACTTCTTC
AAGCAGTCCTTCCCTGAGGGCTTCACATGGGAGAGAGTCACCACATACGAAGACGGGGGCGTGCTGACCG
CTACCCAGGACACCAGCCTCCAGGACGGCTGCCTCATCTACAACGTCAAGATCAGAGGGGTGAACTTCAC
ATCCAACGGCCCTGTGATGCAGAAGAAAACACTCGGCTGGGAGGCCTTCACCGAGACGCTGTACCCCGCT
GACGGCGGCCTGGAAGGCAGAAACGACATGGCCCTGAAGCTCGTGGGCGGGAGCCATCTGATCGCAAACG
CCAAGACCACATATAGATCCAAGAAACCCGCTAAGAACCTCAAGATGCCTGGCGTCTACTATGTGGACTA
CAGACTGGAAAGAATCAAGGAGGCCAACAACGAGACCTACGTCGAGCAGCACGAGGTGGCAGTGGCCAGA
TACTGCGACCTCCCTAGCAAACTGGGGCACAAGCTTAATTAAGAATTCGATATCAAGCTTATCGGTAATC
AACCTCTGGATTACAAAATTTGTGAAAGATTGACTGGTATTCTTAACTATGTTGCTCCTTTTACGCTATG
TGGATACGCTGCTTTAATGCCTTTGTATCATGCTATTGCTTCCCGTATGGCTTTCATTTTCTCCTCCTTG
TATAAATCCTGGTTGCTGTCTCTTTATGAGGAGTTGTGGCCCGTTGTCAGGCAACGTGGCGTGGTGTGCA
CTGTGTTTGCTGACGCAACCCCCACTGGTTGGGGCATTGCCACCACCTGTCAGCTCCTTTCCGGGACTTT
CGCTTTCCCCCTCCCTATTGCCACGGCGGAACTCATCGCCGCCTGCCTTGCCCGCTGCTGGACAGGGGCT
CGGCTGTTGGGCACTGACAATTCCGTGGTGTTGTCGGGGAAATCATCGTCCTTTCCTTGGCTGCTCGCCT
GTGTTGCCACCTGGATTCTGCGCGGGACGTCCTTCTGCTACGTCCCTTCGGCCCTCAATCCAGCGGACCT
TCCTTCCCGCGGCCTGCTGCCGGCTCTGCGGCCTCTTCCGCGTCTTCGCCTTCGCCCTCAGACGAGTCGG
ATCTCCCTTTGGGCCGCCTCCCCGCATCGATACCGTCGACCTCGAGACCTAGAAAAACATGGAGCAATCA
CAAGTAGCAATACAGCAGCTACCAATGCTGATTGTGCCTGGCTAGAAGCACAAGAGGAGGAGGAGGTGGG
TTTTCCAGTCACACCTCAGGTACCTTTAAGACCAATGACTTACAAGGCAGCTGTAGATCTTAGCCACTTT
TTAAAAGAAAAGGGGGGACTGGAAGGGCTAATTCACTCCCAACGAAGACAAGATATCCTTGATCTGTGGA
TCTACCACACACAAGGCTACTTCCCTGATTGGCAGAACTACACACCAGGGCCAGGGATCAGATATCCACT
GACCTTTGGATGGTGCTACAAGCTAGTACCAGTTGAGCAAGAGAAGGTAGAAGAAGCCAATGAAGGAGAG
AACACCCGCTTGTTACACCCTGTGAGCCTGCATGGGATGGATGACCCGGAGAGAGAAGTATTAGAGTGGA
GGTTTGACAGCCGCCTAGCATTTCATCACATGGCCCGAGAGCTGCATCCGGACTGTACTGGGTCTCTCTG
GTTAGACCAGATCTGAGCCTGGGAGCTCTCTGGCTAACTAGGGAACCCACTGCTTAAGCCTCAATAAAGC
TTGCCTTGAGTGCTTCAAGTAGTGTGTGCCCGTCTGTTGTGTGACTCTGGTAACTAGAGATCCCTCAGAC
CCTTTTAGTCAGTGTGGAAAATCTCTAGCAGGGCCCGTTTAAACCCGCTGATCAGCCTCGACTGTGCCTT
CTAGTTGCCAGCCATCTGTTGTTTGCCCCTCCCCCGTGCCTTCCTTGACCCTGGAAGGTGCCACTCCCAC
TGTCCTTTCCTAATAAAATGAGGAAATTGCATCGCATTGTCTGAGTAGGTGTCATTCTATTCTGGGGGGT
GGGGTGGGGCAGGACAGCAAGGGGGAGGATTGGGAAGACAATAGCAGGCATGCTGGGGATGCGGTGGGCT
CTATGGCTTCTGAGGCGGAAAGAACCAGCTGGGGCTCTAGGGGGTATCCCC
[50 nt withheld, positions 8872-8921]
Features (pLannotate 1.2.2; 31 found; start..end, strand, type, name):
    393..722     +  promoter       SV40 promoter: SV40 enhancer and early promoter
    770..817     +  promoter       EM7 promoter: synthetic bacterial promoter&nbsp
    836..1210    +  CDS            BleoR: antibiotic-binding protein; Sh ble from Streptoalloteichus hindustanus; confers resistance to bleomycin, phleomycin, and Zeocin™
   1220..1345    +  CDS            ble (fragment): BLE_KLEPN - Experimental evidence at protein level: Swiss-Prot protein existence level 1. Binding protein with a strong affinity to the bleomycin family of antibiotics. Binds to CL990; an antimitotic-antibiotic compound. From Klebsiella pneumoniae.
   1340..1461    +  polyA_signal   SV40 poly(A) signal: SV40 polyadenylation signal
   1534..1550    -  protein_bind   lac operator: The lac repressor binds to the lac operator to inhibit transcription in E. coli. This inhibition can be relieved by adding lactose or isopropyl-β-D-thiogalactopyranoside (IPTG). lac repressor encoded by lacI
   1558..1588    -  promoter       lac promoter: promoter for the E. coli lac operon
   1603..1624    -  protein_bind   CAP binding site: CAP binding activates transcription in the presence of cAMP. E. coli catabolite activator protein
   1637..1729    -  CDS            lacI (fragment): lac repressor; lacI; The lac repressor binds to the lac operator to inhibit transcription in E. coli. This inhibition can be relieved by adding lactose or isopropyl-β-D-thiogalactopyranoside (IPTG).
   1912..2500    -  rep_origin     ori: high-copy-number ColE1/pMB1/pBR322/pUC origin of replication
   2671..3531    -  CDS            AmpR: β-lactamase; bla; confers resistance to ampicillin, carbenicillin, and related antibiotics
   3532..3636    -  promoter       AmpR promoter: bla
   3695..3747    -  misc_feature   bom (fragment): basis of mobility region from pBR322
   3902..4281    +  enhancer       CMV enhancer: human cytomegalovirus immediate early enhancer
   4282..4481    +  promoter       CMV promoter: human cytomegalovirus (CMV) immediate early promoter
   4499..4679    +  LTR            5' LTR (truncated): truncated 5' long terminal repeat (LTR) from HIV-1
   4726..4851    +  misc_feature   HIV-1 Ψ: packaging signal of human immunodeficiency virus type 1
   4835..5198    +  CDS            HIV-1 gag (fragment): gag protein from human immunodeficiency virus 1; gag
   5344..5577    +  misc_feature   RRE: The Rev response element (RRE) of HIV-1 allows for Rev-dependent mRNA export from the nucleus to the cytoplasm.
   5954..6054    +  CDS            Rev (fragment): human immunodeficiency virus 1 (HIV-1) Rev protein; rev; enhances nuclear export of unspliced and incompletely spliced viral mRNAs
   6104..6221    +  misc_feature   cPPT/CTS: central polypurine tract and central termination sequence of HIV-1
   6270..6288    +  CDS            small t antigen (fragment): SV40 (simian virus 40) small t antigen
   6314..6525    +  promoter       EF-1α core promoter: core promoter for human elongation factor EF-1α
   6539..7249    +  CDS            mTagBFP2: mTagBFP2 is a basic (constitutively fluorescent) blue fluorescent protein published in 2011, derived from Entacmaea quadricolor. It is reported to be a very rapidly-maturing monomer with very low acid sensitivity.
   7253..7274    +  misc_feature   MCS (fragment): pBluescript multiple cloning site
   7277..7865    +  misc_feature   WPRE: woodchuck hepatitis virus posttranscriptional regulatory element
   7802..8383    +  CDS            nef (fragment): NEF_HV1H2 - Experimental evidence at protein level: Swiss-Prot protein existence level 1. Extracellular Nef protein targets CD4(+) T-lymphocytes for apoptosis by interacting with CXCR4 surface receptors. From Human immunodeficiency virus type 1 group M subtype B (isolate HXB2) (HIV-1).
   8390..8570    +  LTR            5' LTR (truncated): truncated 5' long terminal repeat (LTR) from HIV-1
   8602..8826    +  polyA_signal   bGH poly(A) signal: bovine growth hormone polyadenylation signal
   8830..8851    +  promoter       SV40 promoter (fragment): SV40 enhancer and early promoter
   8872..379     +  rep_origin     f1 ori (across the origin) (sequence partly withheld): f1 bacteriophage origin of replication; arrow indicates direction of (+) strand synthesis
