[The description below was written by a language model from this plasmid's Addgene catalogue record and pLannotate feature annotations shown in this document.]
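Description:
lenti-mTagBFP2 is a lentiviral mammalian expression vector built by Gibson cloning on the lentiCas9-Blast backbone, with an EF1a-mTagBFP2-WPRE cassette as its payload. It is propagated in E. coli through a high-copy ColE1/pUC-type origin with ampicillin selection (AmpR under its own bla promoter), and an f1 origin is also present. Outside the viral region the backbone carries an SV40 promoter/EM7 promoter–BleoR–SV40 poly(A) unit, which could confer Zeocin/bleomycin resistance in mammalian or bacterial cells but would not be transferred with the packaged genome. The feature table shows no blasticidin marker or other drug selection cassette inside the provirus, so transduced cells would be identified by blue fluorescence.

The transfer region has the layout typical of a Tat-independent HIV-1 vector: a CMV enhancer/promoter drives genomic RNA from a truncated 5' LTR, followed by the Ψ packaging signal with a partial gag sequence, the Rev response element for Rev-dependent nuclear export, and the cPPT/CTS that aids nuclear import of the reverse-transcribed genome. Downstream, the EF-1α core promoter drives the mTagBFP2 coding sequence, a monomeric, rapidly maturing blue fluorescent protein derived from Entacmaea quadricolor. A WPRE follows to enhance transcript stability and expression. The cassette ends with a truncated LTR (annotated by the software as a 5' LTR but positioned as the 3' LTR) and a bGH polyadenylation signal. Small annotated fragments such as nef, Rev, lacI and small t antigen are residual sequence matches rather than functional genes.

The stated purpose is lentiviral expression of mTagBFP2, that is, stable blue fluorescent labelling of transduced mammalian cells. The associated work concerns pooled multicolour tagging to visualise subcellular protein dynamics, although the record does not specify this plasmid's role there.
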