Addgene plasmid #216126: lenti-mTagBFP2
Purpose: Lentiviral vector for expressing mTagBFP2.
Depositing lab: Stefan Kubicek. Depositing organization: CeMM Research Center for Molecular Medicine. Publication: Pooled multicolour tagging for visualizing subcellular protein dynamics. Reicher A, Reinis J, Ciobanu M, Ruzicka P, Malik M, Siklos M, Kartysh V, Tomek T, Koren A, Rendeiro AF, Kubicek S. Nat Cell Biol. 2024 May;26(5):745-756. doi: 10.1038/s41556-024-01407-w. Epub 2024 Apr 19. PubMed 38641660.
Backbone
  Vector backbone: lentiCas9-Blast (Plasmid #52962)
  Backbone manufacturer: Feng Zhang lab
  Vector type: Mammalian Expression, Lentiviral
Growth in bacteria
  Bacterial resistance: Ampicillin, 100 μg/mL
  Growth temperature: 37°C
  Growth strain: NEB Stable
  Copy number: High Copy
Gene/Insert
  Gene/Insert name: EF1a-mTagBFP2-WPRE
  Species: Synthetic
  Cloning method: Gibson Cloning
Terms and licenses: Academic/Nonprofit Terms; Industry Terms: Not Available to Industry
How to cite: lenti-mTagBFP2 was a gift from Stefan Kubicek (Addgene plasmid # 216126 ; http://n2t.net/addgene:216126 ; RRID:Addgene_216126)
